Addgene plasmid #46370: pSUPERIORpuro-shGAS5
Depositing lab: Emanuela Felley-Bosco & Rolf Stahel. Depositing organization: University of Zurich. Publication: GAS5 long non-coding RNA in malignant pleural mesothelioma. Renganathan A, Kresoja-Rakic J, Echeverry N, Ziltener G, Vrugt B, Opitz I, Stahel RA, Felley-Bosco E. Mol Cancer. 2014 May 23;13:119. doi: 10.1186/1476-4598-13-119. PubMed 24885398.
Backbone
  Vector backbone: pSUPERIOR.puro
  Backbone manufacturer: OligoEngine
  Backbone size w/o insert (bp): 4354
  Total vector size (bp): 4400
  Vector type: RNAi
  Selectable markers: Puromycin
Growth in bacteria
  Bacterial resistance: Ampicillin, 100 μg/mL
  Growth temperature: 37°C
  Growth strain: DH5alpha
  Copy number: Unknown
Gene/Insert
  Gene/Insert name: GAS5 (alt name: growth arrest-specific 5 (non-protein coding))
  gRNA/shRNA sequence: GATCCCC CTTGCCTGGACCAGCTTAA TTCAAGAGA TTAAGCTGGTCCAGGCAAG TTTTTA
  Species: H. sapiens (human)
  GenBank ID: 60674
  Entrez Gene: GAS5 (a.k.a. NCRNA00030, SNHG2)
  Promoter: H1
  Cloning method: Restriction Enzyme; 5′ cloning site BglII (destroyed during cloning); 3′ cloning site HindIII (not destroyed)
  Sequencing primers: 5′ M13; 3′ M13R
Terms and licenses: Academic/Nonprofit Terms; Industry Terms: Not Available to Industry
How to cite: pSUPERIORpuro-shGAS5 was a gift from Emanuela Felley-Bosco & Rolf Stahel (Addgene plasmid # 46370 ; http://n2t.net/addgene:46370 ; RRID:Addgene_46370)
