[The description below was written by a language model from this plasmid's Addgene catalogue record.]
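Description:
pSUPERIORpuro-shGAS5 is an RNA interference plasmid built on the commercial pSUPERIOR.puro backbone (about 4.35 kb without insert, roughly 4.4 kb in total) for knockdown of the human long non-coding RNA GAS5 (growth arrest-specific 5, also known as NCRNA00030 or SNHG2) in mammalian cells. It is propagated in E. coli under ampicillin selection, and it carries a puromycin marker that allows transfected mammalian cells to be enriched or stable knockdown populations to be selected. The record lists the copy number as unknown and provides no feature table, so the origin of replication and other backbone elements are not individually documented here.

The payload is a short synthetic oligonucleotide duplex encoding a short hairpin RNA. It consists of a 19-nucleotide sense stretch matching GAS5, a short loop, the reverse-complement antisense stretch and a run of thymidines that acts as an RNA polymerase III terminator. This cassette sits downstream of the H1 promoter, a Pol III promoter suited to producing small, precisely defined transcripts. The transcript folds into a hairpin that the cellular RNAi machinery processes into an siRNA directed against GAS5. The insert was cloned by restriction digestion between BglII and HindIII, with the BglII site destroyed on ligation and the HindIII site retained, and it can be verified with flanking M13 primers. The pSUPERIOR series is generally marketed as a tetracycline-regulatable version of the H1 system for use in cells expressing the Tet repressor, but the record itself does not state whether inducible expression was used. The associated publication concerns GAS5 in malignant pleural mesothelioma, consistent with use of the plasmid for loss-of-function studies of this lncRNA in human cancer cells.
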