>Addgene plasmid #46370 | pSUPERIORpuro-shGAS5 | addgene partial sequence | sequence record 67763 | M13_pUC_fwd
GACTACTATAGGGCGAATTGGAGCTCCACCGCGGTGGCGGCCGCTCTAGAACTAGTGGATCCCCCGGGCT
GCATGGGGTCGTGCGCTCCTTTCGGTCGGGCGCTGCGGGTCGTGGGGCGGGCGTCAGGCACCGGGCTTGC
GGGTCATGCACCAGGTGCGCGGTCCTTCGGGCACCTCGACGTCGGCGGTGACGGTGAAGCCGAGCCGCTC
GTAGAAGGGGAGGTTGCGGGGCGCGGAGGTCTCCAGGAAGGCGGGCACCCCGGCGCGCTCGGCCGCCTCC
ACTCCGGGGAGCACGACGGCGCTGCCCAGACCCTTGCCCTGGTGGTCGGGCGAGACGCCGACGGTGGCCA
GGAACCACGCGGGCTCCTTGGGCCGGTGCGGCGCCAGGAGGCCTTCCATCTGTTGCTGCGCGGCCAGCCG
GGAACCGCTCAACTCGGCCATGCGCGGGCCGATCTCGGCGAACACCGCCCCCGCTTCGACGCTCTCCGGC
GTGGTCCAGACCGCCACCGCGGCGCCGTCGTCCGCGACCCACACCTTGCCGATGTCGAGCCCGACGCGCG
TGAGGAAGAGTTCTTGCAGCTCGGTGACCCGCTCGATGTGGCGGTCCGGATCGACGGTGTGGCGCGTGGC
GGGGTAGTCGGCGAACGCGGCGGCGAGGGTGCGTACGGCCCTGGGGACGTCGTCNCGGGTGGCGAGGCGC
ACCGTGGGCTTGTACTCGGTCATGGTAAGCTAGCTTGGGCTGCAGG
