>Addgene plasmid #46370 | pSUPERIORpuro-shGAS5 | addgene partial sequence | sequence record 68910 | H1 5'-tcgctatgtgttctgggaaa-3'
TCTTGGATTGGGATCTTATAAGTTCCCTATCAGTGATAGAGATCCCCCTTGCCTGGACCAGCTTAATTCA
AGAGATTAAGCTGGTCCAGGCAAGTTTTTAAGCTTATCGATACCGTCGACCTCGAGGGGGGGCCCGGTAC
CAGCTTTTGTTCCCTTTAGTGAGGGTTAATTTCGAGCTTGGCGTAATCATGGTCATAGCTGTTTCCTGTG
TGAAATTGTTATCCGCTCACAATTCCACACAACATACGAGCCGGAAGCATAAAGTGTAAAGCCTGGGGTG
CCTAATGAGTGAGCTAACTCACATTAATTGCGTTGCGCTCACTGCCCGCTTTCCAGTCGGGAAACCTGTC
GTGCCAGCTGCATTAATGAATCGGCCAACGCGCGGGGAGAGGCGGTTTGCGTATTGGGCGCTCTTCCGCT
TCCTCGCTCACTGACTCGCTGCGCTCGGTCGTTCGGCTGCGGCGAGCGGTATCAGCTCACTCAAAGGCGG
TAATACGGTTATCCACAGAATCAGGGGATAACGCAGGAAAGAACATGTGAGCAAAAGGCCAGCAAAAGGC
CAGGAACCGTAAAAAGGCCGCGTTGCTGGCGTTTTTCCATAGGCTCCGCCCCCCTGACGAGCATCACAAA
AATCGACGCTCAAGTCAGAGGTGGCGAAACCCGACAGGACTATAAAGATACCAGGCGTTTCCCCCTGGAA
GCTCCCTCGTGCGCTCTCCTGTTCCGACCCTGCCGCTTACCGGATACCTGTCCGCCTTTCTCCCTTCGGG
AAGCGTGGCGCTTTCTCATAGCTCACGCTGTAGGTATCTCAGTTCGGTGTA
